>Addgene plasmid #75754 | SIK3 gRNA (BRDN0001144776) | addgene full sequence | sequence record 184502 | Addgene Assembled Sequence
CCCGGGTGCAAAGATGGATAAAGTTTTAAACAGAGAGGAATCTTTGCAGCTAATGGACCTTCTAGGTCTT
GAAAGGAGTGGGAATTGGCTCCGGTGCCCGTCAGTGGGCAGAGCGCACATCGCCCACAGTCCCCGAGAAG
TTGGGGGGAGGGGTCGGCAATTGATCCGGTGCCTAGAGAAGGTGGCGCGGGGTAAACTGGGAAAGTGATG
TCGTGTACTGGCTCCGCCTTTTTCCCGAGGGTGGGGGAGAACCGTATATAAGTGCAGTAGTCGCCGTGAA
CGTTCTTTTTCGCAACGGGTTTGCCGCCAGAACACAGGTAAGTGCCGTGTGTGGTTCCCGCGGGCCTGGC
CTCTTTACGGGTTATGGCCCTTGCGTGCCTTGAATTACTTCCACCTGGCTGCAGTACGTGATTCTTGATC
CCGAGCTTCGGGTTGGAAGTGGGTGGGAGAGTTCGAGGCCTTGCGCTTAAGGAGCCCCTTCGCCTCGTGC
TTGAGTTGAGGCCTGGCCTGGGCGCTGGGGCCGCCGCGTGCGAATCTGGTGGCACCTTCGCGCCTGTCTC
GCTGCTTTCGATAAGTCTCTAGCCATTTAAAATTTTTGATGACCTGCTGCGACGCTTTTTTTCTGGCAAG
ATAGTCTTGTAAATGCGGGCCAAGATCTGCACACTGGTATTTCGGTTTTTGGGGCCGCGGGCGGCGACGG
GGCCCGTGCGTCCCAGCGCACATGTTCGGCGAGGCGGGGCCTGCGAGCGCGGCCACCGAGAATCGGACGG
GGGTAGTCTCAAGCTGGCCGGCCTGCTCTGGTGCCTGGCCTCGCGCCGCCGTGTATCGCCCCGCCCTGGG
CGGCAAGGCTGGCCCGGTCGGCACCAGTTGCGTGAGCGGAAAGATGGCCGCTTCCCGGCCCTGCTGCAGG
GAGCTCAAAATGGAGGACGCGGCGCTCGGGAGAGCGGGCGGGTGAGTCACCCACACAAAGGAAAAGGGCC
TTTCCGTCCTCAGCCGTCGCTTCATGTGACTCCACGGAGTACCGGGCGCCGTCCAGGCACCTCGATTAGT
TCTCGAGCTTTTGGAGTACGTCGTCTTTAGGTTGGGGGGAGGGGTTTTATGCGATGGAGTTTCCCCACAC
TGAGTGGGTGGAGACTGAAGTTAGGCCAGCTTGGCACTTGATGTAATTCTCCTTGGAATTTGCCCTTTTT
GAGTTTGGATCTTGGTTCATTCTCAAGCCTCAGACAGTGGTTCAAAGTTTTTTTCTTCCATTTCAGGTGT
CGTGACGTACGGCCACCATGACCGAGTACAAGCCCACGGTGCGCCTCGCCACCCGCGACGACGTCCCCAG
GGCCGTACGCACCCTCGCCGCCGCGTTCGCCGACTACCCCGCCACGCGCCACACCGTCGATCCGGACCGC
CACATCGAGCGGGTCACCGAGCTGCAAGAACTCTTCCTCACGCGCGTCGGGCTCGACATCGGCAAGGTGT
GGGTCGCGGACGACGGCGCCGCCGTGGCGGTCTGGACCACGCCGGAGAGCGTCGAAGCGGGGGCGGTGTT
CGCCGAGATCGGCCCGCGCATGGCCGAGTTGAGCGGTTCCCGGCTGGCCGCGCAGCAACAGATGGAAGGC
CTCCTGGCGCCGCACCGGCCCAAGGAGCCCGCGTGGTTCCTGGCCACCGTCGGAGTCTCGCCCGACCACC
AGGGCAAGGGTCTGGGCAGCGCCGTCGTGCTCCCCGGAGTGGAGGCGGCCGAGCGCGCCGGGGTGCCCGC
CTTCCTGGAGACCTCCGCGCCCCGCAACCTCCCCTTCTACGAGCGGCTCGGCTTCACCGTCACCGCCGAC
GTCGAGGTGCCCGAAGGACCGCGCACCTGGTGCATGACCCGCAAGCCCGGTGCCTGAACGCGTTAAGTCG
ACAATCAACCTCTGGATTACAAAATTTGTGAAAGATTGACTGGTATTCTTAACTATGTTGCTCCTTTTAC
GCTATGTGGATACGCTGCTTTAATGCCTTTGTATCATGCTATTGCTTCCCGTATGGCTTTCATTTTCTCC
TCCTTGTATAAATCCTGGTTGCTGTCTCTTTATGAGGAGTTGTGGCCCGTTGTCAGGCAACGTGGCGTGG
TGTGCACTGTGTTTGCTGACGCAACCCCCACTGGTTGGGGCATTGCCACCACCTGTCAGCTCCTTTCCGG
GACTTTCGCTTTCCCCCTCCCTATTGCCACGGCGGAACTCATCGCCGCCTGCCTTGCCCGCTGCTGGACA
GGGGCTCGGCTGTTGGGCACTGACAATTCCGTGGTGTTGTCGGGGAAATCATCGTCCTTTCCTTGGCTGC
TCGCCTGTGTTGCCACCTGGATTCTGCGCGGGACGTCCTTCTGCTACGTCCCTTCGGCCCTCAATCCAGC
GGACCTTCCTTCCCGCGGCCTGCTGCCGGCTCTGCGGCCTCTTCCGCGTCTTCGCCTTCGCCCTCAGACG
AGTCGGATCTCCCTTTGGGCCGCCTCCCCGCGTCGACTTTAAGACCAATGACTTACAAGGCAGCTGTAGA
TCTTAGCCACTTTTTAAAAGAAAAGGGGGGACTGGAAGGGCTAATTCACTCCCAACGAAGACAAGATCTG
CTTTTTGCTTGTACTGGGTCTCTCTGGTTAGACCAGATCTGAGCCTGGGAGCTCTCTGGCTAACTAGGGA
ACCCACTGCTTAAGCCTCAATAAAGCTTGCCTTGAGTGCTTCAAGTAGTGTGTGCCCGTCTGTTGTGTGA
CTCTGGTAACTAGAGATCCCTCAGACCCTTTTAGTCAGTGTGGAAAATCTCTAGCAGTACGTATAGTAGT
TCATGTCATCTTATTATTCAGTATTTATAACTTGCAAAGAAATGAATATCAGAGAGTGAGAGGAACTTGT
TTATTGCAGCTTATAATGGTTACAAATAAAGCAATAGCATCACAAATTTCACAAATAAAGCATTTTTTTC
ACTGCATTCTAGTTGTGGTTTGTCCAAACTCATCAATGTATCTTATCATGTCTGGCTCTAGCTATCCCGC
CCCTAACTCCGCCCATCCCGCCCCTAACTCCGCCCAGTTCCGCCCATTCTCCGCCCCATGGCTGACTAAT
TTTTTTTATTTATGCAGAGGCCGAGGCCGCCTCGGCCTCTGAGCTATTCCAGAAGTAGTGAGGAGGCTTT
TTTGGAGGCCTAGGGACGTACCCAATTCGCCCTATAGTGAGTCGTATTACGCGCGCTCACTGGCCGTCGT
TTTACAACGTCGTGACTGGGAAAACCCTGGCGTTACCCAACTTAATCGCCTTGCAGCACATCCCCCTTTC
GCCAGCTGGCGTAATAGCGAAGAGGCCCGCACCGATCGCCCTTCCCAACAGTTGCGCAGCCTGAATGGCG
AATGGG
[124 nt withheld, positions 3367-3490]
C
[91 nt withheld, positions 3492-3582]
A
[49 nt withheld, positions 3584-3632]
CCTTTGACGTTGGAGTCCACGTTCTTT
[37 nt withheld, positions 3660-3696]
ACCCTATCTCGGTCTATTCTTTTGATTTATAAGGGATTTTGCCGATTTCGGCCTATTGGTTAAAAAATGA
GCTGATTTAACAAAAATTTAACGCGAATTTTAACAAAATATTAACGCTTACAATTTAGGTGGCACTTTTC
GGGGAAATGTGCGCGGAACCCCTATTTGTTTATTTTTCTAAATACATTCAAATATGTATCCGCTCATGAG
ACAATAACCCTGATAAATGCTTCAATAATATTGAAAAAGGAAGAGTATGAGTATTCAACATTTCCGTGTC
GCCCTTATTCCCTTTTTTGCGGCATTTTGCCTTCCTGTTTTTGCTCACCCAGAAACGCTGGTGAAAGTAA
AAGATGCTGAAGATCAGTTGGGTGCACGAGTGGGTTACATCGAACTGGATCTCAACAGCGGTAAGATCCT
TGAGAGTTTTCGCCCCGAAGAACGTTTTCCAATGATGAGCACTTTTAAAGTTCTGCTATGTGGCGCGGTA
TTATCCCGTATTGACGCCGGGCAAGAGCAACTCGGTCGCCGCATACACTATTCTCAGAATGACTTGGTTG
AGTACTCACCAGTCACAGAAAAGCATCTTACGGATGGCATGACAGTAAGAGAATTATGCAGTGCTGCCAT
AACCATGAGTGATAACACTGCGGCCAACTTACTTCTGACAACGATCGGAGGACCGAAGGAGCTAACCGCT
TTTTTGCACAACATGGGGGATCATGTAACTCGCCTTGATCGTTGGGAACCGGAGCTGAATGAAGCCATAC
CAAACGACGAGCGTGACACCACGATGCCTGTAGCAATGGCAACAACGTTGCGCAAACTATTAACTGGCGA
ACTACTTACTCTAGCTTCCCGGCAACAATTAATAGACTGGATGGAGGCGGATAAAGTTGCAGGACCACTT
CTGCGCTCGGCCCTTCCGGCTGGCTGGTTTATTGCTGATAAATCTGGAGCCGGTGAGCGTGGGTCTCGCG
GTATCATTGCAGCACTGGGGCCAGATGGTAAGCCCTCCCGTATCGTAGTTATCTACACGACGGGGAGTCA
GGCAACTATGGATGAACGAAATAGACAGATCGCTGAGATAGGTGCCTCACTGATTAAGCATTGGTAACTG
TCAGACCAAGTTTACTCATATATACTTTAGATTGATTTAAAACTTCATTTTTAATTTAAAAGGATCTAGG
TGAAGATCCTTTTTGATAATCTCATGACCAAAATCCCTTAACGTGAGTTTTCGTTCCACTGAGCGTCAGA
CCCCGTAGAAAAGATCAAAGGATCTTCTTGAGATCCTTTTTTTCTGCGCGTAATCTGCTGCTTGCAAACA
AAAAAACCACCGCTACCAGCGGTGGTTTGTTTGCCGGATCAAGAGCTACCAACTCTTTTTCCGAAGGTAA
CTGGCTTCAGCAGAGCGCAGATACCAAATACTGTTCTTCTAGTGTAGCCGTAGTTAGGCCACCACTTCAA
GAACTCTGTAGCACCGCCTACATACCTCGCTCTGCTAATCCTGTTACCAGTGGCTGCTGCCAGTGGCGAT
AAGTCGTGTCTTACCGGGTTGGACTCAAGACGATAGTTACCGGATAAGGCGCAGCGGTCGGGCTGAACGG
GGGGTTCGTGCACACAGCCCAGCTTGGAGCGAACGACCTACACCGAACTGAGATACCTACAGCGTGAGCT
ATGAGAAAGCGCCACGCTTCCCGAAGGGAGAAAGGCGGACAGGTATCCGGTAAGCGGCAGGGTCGGAACA
GGAGAGCGCACGAGGGAGCTTCCAGGGGGAAACGCCTGGTATCTTTATAGTCCTGTCGGGTTTCGCCACC
TCTGACTTGAGCGTCGATTTTTGTGATGCTCGTCAGGGGGGCGGAGCCTATGGAAAAACGCCAGCAACGC
GGCCTTTTTACGGTTCCTGGCCTTTTGCTGGCCTTTTGCTCACATGTTCTTTCCTGCGTTATCCCCTGAT
TCTGTGGATAACCGTATTACCGCCTTTGAGTGAGCTGATACCGCTCGCCGCAGCCGAACGACCGAGCGCA
GCGAGTCAGTGAGCGAGGAAGCGGAAGAGCGCCCAATACGCAAACCGCCTCTCCCCGCGCGTTGGCCGAT
TCATTAATGCAGCTGGCACGACAGGTTTCCCGACTGGAAAGCGGGCAGTGAGCGCAACGCAATTAATGTG
AGTTAGCTCACTCATTAGGCACCCCAGGCTTTACACTTTATGCTTCCGGCTCGTATGTTGTGTGGAATTG
TGAGCGGATAACAATTTCACACAGGAAACAGCTATGACCATGATTACGCCAAGCGCGCAATTAACCCTCA
CTAAAGGGAACAAAAGCTGGAGCTGCAAGCTTAATGTAGTCTTATGCAATACTCTTGTAGTCTTGCAACA
TGGTAACGATGAGTTAGCAACATGCCTTACAAGGAGAGAAAAAGCACCGTGCATGCCGATTGGTGGAAGT
AAGGTGGTACGATCGTGCCTTATTAGGAAGGCAACAGACGGGTCTGACATGGATTGGACGAACCACTGAA
TTGCCGCATTGCAGAGATATTGTATTTAAGTGCCTAGCTCGATACATAAACGGGTCTCTCTGGTTAGACC
AGATCTGAGCCTGGGAGCTCTCTGGCTAACTAGGGAACCCACTGCTTAAGCCTCAATAAAGCTTGCCTTG
AGTGCTTCAAGTAGTGTGTGCCCGTCTGTTGTGTGACTCTGGTAACTAGAGATCCCTCAGACCCTTTTAG
TCAGTGTGGAAAATCTCTAGCAGTGGCGCCCGAACAGGGACTTGAAAGCGAAAGGGAAACCAGAGGAGCT
CTCTCGACGCAGGACTCGGCTTGCTGAAGCGCGCACGGCAAGAGGCGAGGGGCGGCGACTGGTGAGTACG
CCAAAAATTTTGACTAGCGGAGGCTAGAAGGAGAGAGATGGGTGCGAGAGCGTCAGTATTAAGCGGGGGA
GAATTAGATCGCGATGGGAAAAAATTCGGTTAAGGCCAGGGGGAAAGAAAAAATATAAATTAAAACATAT
AGTATGGGCAAGCAGGGAGCTAGAACGATTCGCAGTTAATCCTGGCCTGTTAGAAACATCAGAAGGCTGT
AGACAAATACTGGGACAGCTACAACCATCCCTTCAGACAGGATCAGAAGAACTTAGATCATTATATAATA
CAGTAGCAACCCTCTATTGTGTGCATCAAAGGATAGAGATAAAAGACACCAAGGAAGCTTTAGACAAGAT
AGAGGAAGAGCAAAACAAAAGTAAGACCACCGCACAGCAAGCGGCCGCTGATCTTCAGACCTGGAGGAGG
AGATATGAGGGACAATTGGAGAAGTGAATTATATAAATATAAAGTAGTAAAAATTGAACCATTAGGAGTA
GCACCCACCAAGGCAAAGAGAAGAGTGGTGCAGAGAGAAAAAAGAGCAGTGGGAATAGGAGCTTTGTTCC
TTGGGTTCTTGGGAGCAGCAGGAAGCACTATGGGCGCAGCGTCAATGACGCTGACGGTACAGGCCAGACA
ATTATTGTCTGGTATAGTGCAGCAGCAGAACAATTTGCTGAGGGCTATTGAGGCGCAACAGCATCTGTTG
CAACTCACAGTCTGGGGCATCAAGCAGCTCCAGGCAAGAATCCTGGCTGTGGAAAGATACCTAAAGGATC
AACAGCTCCTGGGGATTTGGGGTTGCTCTGGAAAACTCATTTGCACCACTGCTGTGCCTTGGAATGCTAG
TTGGAGTAATAAATCTCTGGAACAGATTTGGAATCACACGACCTGGATGGAGTGGGACAGAGAAATTAAC
AATTACACAAGCTTAATACACTCCTTAATTGAAGAATCGCAAAACCAGCAAGAAAAGAATGAACAAGAAT
TATTGGAATTAGATAAATGGGCAAGTTTGTGGAATTGGTTTAACATAACAAATTGGCTGTGGTATATAAA
ATTATTCATAATGATAGTAGGAGGCTTGGTAGGTTTAAGAATAGTTTTTGCTGTACTTTCTATAGTGAAT
AGAGTTAGGCAGGGATATTCACCATTATCGTTTCAGACCCACCTCCCAACCCCGAGGGGACCCAGAGAGG
GCCTATTTCCCATGATTCCTTCATATTTGCATATACGATACAAGGCTGTTAGAGAGATAATTAGAATTAA
TTTGACTGTAAACACAAAGATATTAGTACAAAATACGTGACGTAGAAAGTAATAATTTCTTGGGTAGTTT
GCAGTTTTAAAATTATGTTTTAAAATGGACTATCATATGCTTACCGTAACTTGAAAGTATTTCGATTTCT
TGGCTTTATATATCTTGTGGAAAGGACGAAACACCGGCAGATTGATGAAAGAACCCGTTTTAGAGCTAGA
AATAGCAAGTTAAAATAAGGCTAGTCCGTTATCAACTTGAAAAAGTGGCACCGAGTCGGTGCTTTTTTAA
GCTTGGCGTAACTAGATCTTGAGACAAATGGCAGTATTCATCCACAATTTTAAAAGAAAAGGGGGGATTG
GGGGGTACAGTGCAGGGGAAAGAATAGTAGACATAATAGCAACAGACATACAAACTAAAGAATTACAAAA
ACAAATTACAAAAATTCAAAATTTTCGGGTTTATTACAGGGACAGCAGAGATCCACTTTGGCGCCGGCTC
GAGGGGG
Features (pLannotate 1.2.2; 29 found; start..end, strand, type, name):
     14..80      +  CDS            small t antigen (fragment): SV40 (simian virus 40) small t antigen
    106..317     +  promoter       EF-1α core promoter: core promoter for human elongation factor EF-1α
    318..1256    +  intron         EF-1α intron A: intron upstream of the start codon of human EF-1α
   1278..1877    +  CDS            PuroR (fragment): puromycin N-acetyltransferase; pac from Streptomyces; confers resistance to puromycin
   1893..2481    +  misc_feature   WPRE: woodchuck hepatitis virus posttranscriptional regulatory element
   2532..2551    +  misc_feature   cPPT/CTS (fragment): central polypurine tract and central termination sequence of HIV-1
   2553..2786    +  LTR            3' LTR (ΔU3): self-inactivating 3' long terminal repeat (LTR) from HIV-1
   2864..2985    +  polyA_signal   SV40 poly(A) signal: SV40 polyadenylation signal
   3025..3160    +  rep_origin     SV40 ori: SV40 origin of replication
   3181..3199    -  promoter       T7 promoter: promoter for bacteriophage T7 RNA polymerase
   3207..3362    +  CDS            lacZα (fragment): LacZα fragment of β-galactosidase; lacZ fragment
   3367..3795    +  rep_origin     f1 ori (sequence partly withheld): f1 bacteriophage origin of replication; arrow indicates direction of (+) strand synthesis
   3848..3952    +  promoter       AmpR promoter: bla
   3953..4813    +  CDS            AmpR: β-lactamase; bla; confers resistance to ampicillin, carbenicillin, and related antibiotics
   4984..5572    +  rep_origin     ori: high-copy-number ColE1/pMB1/pBR322/pUC origin of replication
   5755..5847    +  CDS            lacI (fragment): lac repressor; lacI; The lac repressor binds to the lac operator to inhibit transcription in E. coli. This inhibition can be relieved by adding lactose or isopropyl-β-D-thiogalactopyranoside (IPTG).
   5860..5881    +  protein_bind   CAP binding site: CAP binding activates transcription in the presence of cAMP. E. coli catabolite activator protein
   5896..5926    +  promoter       lac promoter: promoter for the E. coli lac operon
   5934..5950    +  protein_bind   lac operator: The lac repressor binds to the lac operator to inhibit transcription in E. coli. This inhibition can be relieved by adding lactose or isopropyl-β-D-thiogalactopyranoside (IPTG). lac repressor encoded by lacI
   5995..6013    +  promoter       T3 promoter: promoter for bacteriophage T3 RNA polymerase
   6041..6267    +  promoter       RSV promoter: Rous sarcoma virus enhancer/promoter
   6268..6448    +  LTR            5' LTR (truncated): truncated 5' long terminal repeat (LTR) from HIV-1
   6495..6620    +  misc_feature   HIV-1 Ψ: packaging signal of human immunodeficiency virus type 1
   6604..6967    +  CDS            HIV-1 gag (fragment): gag protein from human immunodeficiency virus 1; gag
   7113..7346    +  misc_feature   RRE: The Rev response element (RRE) of HIV-1 allows for Rev-dependent mRNA export from the nucleus to the cytoplasm.
   7723..7749    +  CDS            Rev (fragment): human immunodeficiency virus 1 (HIV-1) Rev protein; rev; enhances nuclear export of unspliced and incompletely spliced viral mRNAs
   7753..7993    +  promoter       U6 promoter: RNA polymerase III promoter for human U6 snRNA
   8023..8098    +  misc_RNA       gRNA scaffold: guide RNA scaffold for the Streptococcus pyogenes CRISPR/Cas9 system
   8154..8271    +  misc_feature   cPPT/CTS: central polypurine tract and central termination sequence of HIV-1
