[The description below was written by a language model from this plasmid's Addgene catalogue record and pLannotate feature annotations shown in this document.]
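Description:
SIK3 gRNA (BRDN0001144776) is a third-generation lentiviral guide RNA plasmid built on the lentiGuide-Puro backbone and designed to target human SIK3, a kinase gene also known as QSK. It is propagated in E. coli as a high-copy plasmid using a ColE1/pUC-type origin and is selected with ampicillin through the β-lactamase gene. The annotated 8.3 kb sequence also carries an f1 origin, an SV40 origin and poly(A) signal, and lac, T7 and T3 promoter remnants from the cloning backbone.

The lentiviral transfer cassette starts with an RSV promoter fused to a truncated HIV-1 5' LTR, which makes genomic RNA production in packaging cells independent of Tat. It is followed by the Ψ packaging signal with a partial gag sequence and by the Rev response element for Rev-dependent nuclear export. The cassette ends in a U3-deleted, self-inactivating 3' LTR. Within it, a human U6 RNA polymerase III promoter drives the SIK3-specific spacer joined to the Streptococcus pyogenes Cas9 guide RNA scaffold. A cPPT/CTS element follows to aid nuclear import of the viral genome. Next, the EF-1α core promoter with its intron A expresses puromycin N-acetyltransferase for selection of transduced mammalian cells, and a WPRE enhances expression of that transcript.

The plasmid does not encode Cas9, so it must be used with a separate Cas9 lentivirus or in cells that already express the nuclease. The guide was designed against several SIK3 reference transcripts and belongs to a human kinome guide collection built with optimized sgRNA design rules. It is suited to CRISPR knockout of SIK3 in human cells.
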