Addgene plasmid #75754: SIK3 gRNA (BRDN0001144776)
Purpose: 3rd generation lentiviral gRNA plasmid targeting human SIK3
Depositing lab: John Doench & David Root. Depositing organization: Broad Institute. Publication: Optimized sgRNA design to maximize activity and minimize off-target effects of CRISPR-Cas9. Doench JG, Fusi N, Sullender M, Hegde M, Vaimberg EW, Donovan KF, Smith I, Tothova Z, Wilen C, Orchard R, Virgin HW, Listgarten J, Root DE. Nat Biotechnol. 2016 Jan 18. doi: 10.1038/nbt.3437. PubMed 26780180.
Backbone
  Vector backbone: lentiGuide-Puro
  Backbone manufacturer: Zhang Lab (Addgene plasmid # 52963)
  Vector type: Mammalian Expression, Lentiviral, CRISPR
  Selectable markers: Puromycin
Growth in bacteria
  Bacterial resistance: Ampicillin, 100 μg/mL
  Growth temperature: 37°C
  Growth strain: DH5alpha
  Copy number: High Copy
Gene/Insert
  Gene/Insert name: SIK3 (alt names: SIK3; NM_001281748.1)
  gRNA/shRNA sequence: GCAGATTGATGAAAGAACCC
  Species: H. sapiens (human)
  Entrez Gene: SIK3 (a.k.a. L19, QSK, SIK-3)
  Promoter: hU6
  Cloning method: Unknown
  Sequencing primers: 5′ U6-F; 3′ pS2-R
Terms and licenses: Academic/Nonprofit Terms; Industry Terms: Not Available to Industry
Depositor comments: The gRNA was designed to target the following Genbank reference sequence(s): NM_001281748.1,NM_001281749.1,NM_025164.4. Note that this plasmid does NOT contain Cas9. It should be used in conjunction with lentiCas9-Blast (Addgene #52962) or otherwise with cell lines already expressing Cas9. Browse the full kinome gRNA library at http://www.addgene.org/pooled-library/broadgpp-human-kinome/ or visit http://www.broadinstitute.org/rnai/public/ for detailed protocols and information.
How to cite: SIK3 gRNA (BRDN0001144776) was a gift from John Doench & David Root (Addgene plasmid # 75754 ; http://n2t.net/addgene:75754 ; RRID:Addgene_75754)
