>Addgene plasmid #75754 | SIK3 gRNA (BRDN0001144776) | depositor partial sequence | sequence record 143214 | Target Sequence
GCAGATTGATGAAAGAACCC
