>Addgene plasmid #75754 | SIK3 gRNA (BRDN0001144776) | addgene partial sequence | sequence record 184501 | hU6-F
GTGACGTAGAAAGTAATAATTTCTTGGGTAGTTTGCAGTTTTAAAATTATGTTTTAAAATGGACTATCAT
ATGCTTACCGTAACTTGAAAGTATTTCGATTTCTTGGCTTTATATATCTTGTGGAAAGGACGAAACACCG
GCAGATTGATGAAAGAACCCGTTTTAGAGCTAGAAATAGCAAGTTAAAATAAGGCTAGTCCGTTATCAAC
TTGAAAAAGTGGCACCGAGTCGGTGCTTTTTTAAGCTTGGCGTAACTAGATCTTGAGACAAATGGCAGTA
TTCATCCACAATTTTAAAAGAAAAGGGGGGATTGGGGGGTACAGTGCAGGGGAAAGAATAGTAGACATAA
TAGCAACAGACATACAAACTAAAGAATTACAAAAACAAATTACAAAAATTCAAAATTTTCGGGTTTATTA
CAGGGACAGCAGAGATCCACTTTGGCGCCGGCTCGAGGGGGCCCGGGTGCAAAGATGGATAAAGTTTTAA
ACAGAGAGGAATCTTTGCAGCTAATGGACCTTCTAGGTCTTGAAAGGAGTGGGAATTGGCTCCGGTGCCC
GTCAGTGGGC
